>Addgene plasmid #178963 | pSYC-201 | addgene full sequence | sequence record 356608 | Addgene NGS Result
CCACCTAAATTGTAAGCGTTAATATTTTGTTAAAATTCGCGTTAAATTTTTGTTAAATCAGCTCATTTTT
TAACCAATAGGCCGAAATCGGCAAAATCCCTTATAAATCAAAAGAATAGACCGAGATAGGGT
[37 nt withheld, positions 133-169]
AAAGAACGTGGACTCCAACGTCAAAGG
[49 nt withheld, positions 197-245]
T
[91 nt withheld, positions 247-337]
G
[52 nt withheld, positions 339-390]
GGCGGGTGTGGT
[59 nt withheld, positions 403-461]
CCCATTCGCCATTCAGGCTGCGCAACTGTTGGGAAGGGCGATCGGTGCGGGCCTCTTCGCTATTACGCCA
GCTGGCGAAAGGGGGATGTGCTGCAAGGCGATTAAGTTGGGTAACGCCAGGGTTTTCCCAGTCACGACGT
TGTAAAACGACGGCCAGTGAGCGCGCGTAATACGACTCACTATAGGGCGAATTGGGTACCGGCATATGGT
TCTTGACAGAGGTGTAAAAAGTACTCAAAAATTTTACTCAAGTGAAAGTACAAGTACTTAGGGAAAATTT
TACTCAATTAAAAGTAAAAGTATCTGGCTAGAATCTTACTTGAGTAAAAGTAAAAAAGTACTCCATTAAA
ATTGTACTTGAGTATTAGATCTCGAGGTAAGGACTGAGGTGATGCACAGTGTTGGGTATGTTACTTTCAA
TAAGTTATTCTTTGCTAATTATTAGTCATTTGAATTGTATTGAAATTACATTTTTAGTTACTTTGCCTAA
AAAAAAACTTGATAAGTAATCGAATTACATACTTGAAGTCCACATAAATCTCATTCATTCATTCCTTCTC
TTTTCGACTTAGTCCCTTTATTAATCAGGGGTTTCTACAGCGGAACGAACCTCATATGTTTCAATTTAGT
GACTATTTTTTATAAATTATTGACAATGTTTTTGTTGCTTGTTCAAACTACTTATTTAAAATGAGCTGAA
ACTGCACAATTATTGATATTTCATTGGAACAGCTTAATTTTTTTTATGTTTAATCCACTTAAATAAAATT
CCAATTATATAATATTCCAATTATAAAGTTACTTAATCAATTTGTATTAGGACAATATGAATGAATTGTG
TGGAACCCTGCATTTTTTACAGTGAACCTTTCCTTGTTTCTTAAACATGGGTGATTTTCGGAGAAATAAA
ATTTGACAATATCTGAAATGTAAAAAGAAAATATTCAGTTACTCTGCCTTTCTAAATGCATAGTTTATAT
TATCATCAGAGTTGTAAAGTAACTAGTTACAAATACTCAAATTACTGTAATTGAGTAGTTTTTTTCAGGA
ATTGTAATTTACTAAGTAGCTAAAAAATGTGTACTTTTACTTTCCCTTGAGTACATTATTAATGCTGTAA
CGGTACTTTTACTCCACTACTTTCCTTCAGCCTGCACTCACTACTTTGTTTTATCTTGTCTATGAGGATT
AGAAAAATCAATCCTGTGATTCCAATCAAATCGCACATCCAAAGTCTTTACAAAAGCATTTTGTTTGGAT
GTGAAAATCGGGTTGATGTCAGAACTCAATGTCAGCCCAACGTCAATGTCCAACCTAAAATCAACCTAAT
ATCAACGTCTAATGATGTTACAGCTTGACGTTGTGTGGGCGTTACCATTATTTGTCAGACATTGGATTTT
AGTTGCCATACCTGATAAATAAATGTCAGTATTTGATGTCCGTATGATCTTGGATTTAGATGTTGGCTCG
ACATTGGATTTTGGTCACCTGACATAACAACCTAAATCTATCCTAATAATAACGTCTTATGACGTTGTGT
GCCAACCATTTTTGTTTATTAAAAATTTATATAAACATTTACAATAATATATTATCCATGTGATTTAATA
GAAATGTTATTTGTTTTTTTTCTCCCCCATATTTCTGAATGACTTAAAGCTTTTATTATCAGGATAAGGT
TGTGGTTTTTATTTTTTGCTTGCTAACTTCAATTGCTATTGCATTTACATTTATGCAAATGGGGAGACGC
GGTGGGTCAGTTGGCGTTTCTGTGTGGAGTTTGCATGTTCTCCCCGTGTTCGCGTGGGTTTTCTCTGGGT
GCTCTGGTTTCCCCTAAAGACATGTAGTATAGGTGAATTGGGTAAGCTAAATTGTCCGTAGTGTGTATGT
GTGAATGTATGGATGTTTTCCTGTGATGGGTTGCAGCTGAAAGGGCATCCGCTGTGTAAAACATATGCTG
GATAAGTTGGCAATTCATTTCGCTGTGGTAACCCCAGATTAATATCGGAACTACGCCAAAAAGAAAATGA
ATGAATGAGTGAATTAATGCAAATGGCTCATCCTTCCACCTAATTCCAGTGCCTTGCATTGCATTCAAGC
TCTACAATTAATCAGTTCCTTTATTTTCACTTTCCAAACTGAATCCAACAACTCATGAGGACCCCAGGGT
GCCTTGATTTACCAGTGTCATGATGAACACAATCTACCCCACTTTAACCCACTCGTCAACATAAATACTC
CCTTAAAGGGTGTACTTGTGTCTGAGTAGAAGTGTCTGCTGGGTTGGAGGTGTCGCACATTCCAGGACAC
GTCAAGAAGAACGCTAAGAGCAACAGGAGAACAATGTCACAAAAAAGGTCAAAGAAACGCCATCCATTAG
CCAGCTTTATAAACAGCTGTCTCGTGGCTAAAGAAGTTCTCAAGAATAACCAACCTTGCATTTTTCCACA
TTAGTTTTACACCGCAGCAAAGTCACCATGTGGATTTATAGCATCCAAACCCCATTTTCAATGAGAGGCT
TCACATTTCTCGCTCTCATTCAATCCCACACTGCCTCTCTTTTCAGACTAAATCCTGATAGGATGAGTGG
TATGGGGGCGGGGAGGGGGCACAATACCTCAGTCCAGCTTCCACAAAGACTCAACACACCCATGCAGATG
TCCTGTTGTTGGGGAAGTGCATTTGTAACCAAATTTCAAACTTTCAACTTTCATTTGAAGCAGTGGAGAC
TGCTCCATTCCTATTCAAGATCAATTTATTGAAATATGACAACATTTAGAATAACTTTGTTATATGTTAT
TATGTTTTATAATGCAATTTTGTTTCTGTGACATACATTTTTTTATTTAGTGCAGTCTTCAGAGCCACAG
GAACCTTGAGAATCATTCTAATTATGATTTGCTACTCGAAAAACATTTTTCATCATCAATAATAAGAAAT
TAAAACGGTATACATATAGATGTTTAGTATAACAGTTCTTAGTAGTTTAAAAGAACATTTGTAACAACAT
TCCAACCTTTTAATAACTTTAGCCTTGCTTACATTTCTAAAGGAGAGCCTTCCAGCTGTTTTTCTGAACC
CAGTGATGAATGTAAAGTTCTTAAAACCAAGTTCTAAGAATGTTTTAATGATTACATTTAACCCAATTTC
AAGCCAAATTTCCTATACCACGAGTAAAATATAGTTATAATTAGGATAGATCTTTGGTAAAATAAGATAC
AATTTTAAGATTTGAATTTAAAAGTAGCTAAATTGTTTTTTTATGACAGAACTTTTAAGTTTATAGAATA
TTAATACAGGACAAAACTTGTAAATGTATTTAATTTCCTATGAATATTTGATAAAATATAAATGACATCT
ATATGTAAATTCATGAACCATGACTCTTATGAATTATCAGTGCACAAATTATGTTTGATGCACACTTAAG
GTCAAAAGTTTAGGGTCAGTTTATTTTTTTTTTATTTTTAATTTTATTTAATAATTTAAATAAAATTATT
CTGTTCATCAAGGCACATTTATTAAATGTAACAATAAATTGTTAAATACTTATTAAATATTTATTTTTTA
CTTATTGTATGCAGTTTCAATTGAAGTCATTATTGCTTTTATTACTATTACCATTAATAAAAATAACATT
AATAATAATAATAATAATAATAATAATTGATATTACAGTGATTTCTGAAGGATCACGTGACTGAAGACTG
GAGTAATGAAGCTGAAAACTCATCATTTAAATCACTGGAGTAAATGATTCAATTAAATGATCATTTAATG
ATCATTCTTTTGAACAGTTATTTTATAGTGCAATAACATTTCACAGTTTTACCATTTGTTTTGTATTTTT
GATTCAATAAATGCAGCCTTGGTGAGCAGGAGAAGCTTAATTTAAAACATTTAAAACTCCTACTGACCCC
AAACTTTTGACCGGTAGTGTACATGTATTACTGTATGTTCAAACTATATGCTTTTATTCATAAGTGTTTC
TATTGCTGTACATTTGACTGTCTGCATCAGGTGAAGTGTATGAAAGAGTGTGTGTTTACTCCACCCCGTG
GGAAAGAGCAGTAGCTGCAATGTGTGTGTGTGAGTAGTTAGTGATGCATGAGTGATCCACTGAACCCTGT
CCAGCCCCCTGCTGCAGCTCTCAACACATCATGATAGGTCACCTCTACTGGGAGGCTTTCAGCACAGCTC
TCACAACTGATTTATCAGAGAGTACTCTGAAATGGAGAAATTACTTTCATATTAAAGAGCACACACACAC
ACACACACACACACACACACACACACACACACACACACACACACACACACACACCTAGTTCACCTTATTA
ACGTGGTTAAGCCTTTAAATGTCACTTTAAGCTGTATAGAAGTGTCTTGAAAAATATCTATTCAAATATT
ATTTACTGTCATCAAGGAAAAGATAAAATAAATCAGTTATTAGAAATAAGTTTTTAAAACTATTATACTT
AGAAATGTGCTGAAACAATCTTCCTAGAACAGAACAGAAATTGGGGAAAAAATAAACAAAAATAAATAAA
TCTATCTATCTATAGTGTGTATAATGTGTGTAGTGAGTATGTTTAAAATAGGTCAACTAATATGTTCATA
ATAAAAATACAGCATCAATGGTTTGGGTGTTTTTAGATCCAAAGGTCTTAAACGTGGTTATTGCTGGTTG
TTCAGTTTTTTCTAGGCTCTAAGAAAAATCATTTTAGAAACTGTAACTGTTTCCTTATCCATCTGAATTC
CACCTTTGGGATGTAGTGGAACGGGAGATCAACTGCATGATGCTATCAAGTCAATATGGATCAAAATCTC
AGGAATATTTCCAGGACCTTATTGAATCTATGCCATGAAGGATTAAGGCAGTTCTGAAAGGGGAAATGCG
GTTTAACCCGGTAATAGCAAGGTGTACCTAATAAAGTGGCCGGTGAGTGTATATATTGTTATTGTTTCAC
CTTCAGAAATGACATATCTAGACAATAGTTTCCTTTTTCTTTTTTAATTATTGTACTTCTGTAAGATTCT
TCAATGTTCAATGGTTTTCTTATGTTAAAGGCGCAGAGCTGTAGTTTTAGTGAAGTAACAGCATTCCGTT
GACCAAAGCTGACAGATGAAGGAGAGTCAGTTCTGACCATGCAGTTGTCAGTCACAATTAAGCCTGGTTT
GGTTACAAGTTAAACGTAGACCTGCTTGTGGTCAGGATCATCCTTTAAAAGAACTAGATTTGTTTTTAAC
AATTTGTAACCGGTGTGCTCTGAAGTGTCTTAAATAAAGCATATAGGAAGCAAAGCAGTGAAAAATGTTC
CTTATAATCTACGAGCATTAGCTTAAATGTATAAACAAAATAATATTAATTGTGTGTTCAGATCAAATAT
AGGTATTGTTACACCTAAAATAAACCCATTGCTTTAAAAAATAATTAAACACAGTGTACAATATTAGCAT
ACTTCCTCTGACATCTCTAAGTAAAACAAGAGCTTTCACGATTTACTCACTGACCCATCTTACAGCACTT
CTCTGTGAATTTAGGCCATCACAAATGCTGTGCCCAGTTCTCTGACTGGGTTTGACAGTCGCCCATCTGT
GTCCAGCAGTCTGATGAGCTCATCCTCTGTAAATCTGGCTGGCTGCCGTGTTGTTTTGTGTCTGTCCGTG
AGTCTCTCTGGCCTTCATACACTCCTCTGCTACTTCATAGACTGCTGATGAGTGCAGAGGCCAAACCATT
AGTGCTTTCCTTTTTTTAGACCTCAGTAATGCACAACAATGCAAAACAAGTAGATTGAGCCTTTTGTTCT
TTGGACTGAGCATTTGGTTAGAATAGCTTGAAGGGATAGTTAGAAGATATTTTGAAGGGAAACTAAAAAC
CTGTTACCATTTGACATCCAAAGAAGGAAAACTAATATGATTGAGTGGTTACAGATTTCCAACACTTTTC
AACATATATTATTTTGTGTTCCACTAAAGAAACAGTCAGATATTATACTGTCAACCAAAGTACTGCACTT
GACTCAAAAAAGCTCTGCAGCAAGTTGCCTCTTATTCTAGGTCGAGTCAACCTTTTTTTCTCTCTCTCTG
TCGGTTCATTCAAGGTTCAGTAAATGATGACAGAATTTTCAGCTTTTATTTTGGGTGAACTAACCCTTTA
TATATTTGTTGTAAGTTTATTTTTCTGTATATTATAAATATATTAGCAACATAATTCTAAGCTACACTTG
TACCCAATCAAGGGTCACACTTTATTTTGATGGTATGTTTGTTTGAATTTAAGTTACATTGCATCTACAT
GTCAACTAATTCTCATTAGATTATAAGAAGACTGTTAGGTTGGGGCTAGTGTAAGTTGACATGTACTTGC
AAAGTTTCTCAGAGTCAGTTAAATGTCTGTTTTGTAGCAGTATTAACAGATATTAAGCACACTGTATATT
AATACTCAAATGAACCGTCAAAATAAAGTGTTACCGTAAAAATTATTTCCACATCTCAAGGTAGCTTTAT
GAGGAAAGTTTTCTTTAAGATTAGTTTCTTCGAACAAACTTGCATGTTAAATATGTGCTCAGATATGGGG
CACACAGACAAAATGTTTATTGGACGAATAACCCCTTTAACAGTTAACCAGCATTTTTTAAAGGGATAGT
CAGAAGATATTTTGAAGGAAACTAAAAACCTGTAACCATTCGACAATCGAAGAAGGTAAAAGAAATATGA
TAGAGTAGTTACAGTTTTTCAACACTCTTTATAATATATTGTTTAGTATTCAACTGAAGAAATAGTCAAA
CACACTGTAAAAAAAGTTGGTTTAAATTGACTCAACTTTCAACTCAAGTATAGTACTTGACTTGATTTAA
GTTGAGTTAACTAGACTAAACTAAAAGCACTAAAAGCACTGCGGCAAGTCGCCTTTCAATTTTAGGTTGA
GTAAATTATTATTATTTTTTTTTACAGTTCAGGTTCAGTAAATGATAACATAATTTTCAGTTTTGGGTGA
ACTATCCCTTTATATATTTGTTGTAAGTTAATTTTTCTGTAAATTATAAATTAATTAGCAAAAAAGCTGC
ACTTCTTCACCATTAATTAATTAATACATCTCAAAGTAGCTTTATAAGGAAAGTTTTCTTTAATTATGTT
TCTTTGCATGTTAAAATTGTGCTCAGATATGGAGCACACAAGCAAAATGTTTATTGGATGAATAACCCCT
TTAACATTTAACCAGCATGAGTTCAAGTAAACAAATCAATTCCTATGATTTTTCTGCTAAACCGATATAA
ATCAGTGCTGCTGAAGAGCATGTGTGTGATGTTCTCAGATCAGCACAAAAGAGGGAGCGCCAGTTTCTTT
TAATAATGAAGAATTACGTAATCACCTCCTGTGTTCCCTGAAACCATTAAACTCCCAGACAGAACAAAAC
TGTGACTGAGAAAGCAGAGCAACTCCGGAGTAACTCAGAAGATCTGCAAACCAACTCTTTAGCATGAGGT
AAGAGAGAATTAAAGTCCAATATCAGTGCTGATGCCATCTCAGTCTCTCTATTTCTGTGTTCCAGCAGGG
TATGAATAGGATTTTCTCTGGCTCACTGTGAAAAGAGGCAGTCAGGAGACTGGCTGGACAAGCACAAACA
ATTGCGGGCTCACAAACACCCCCTCGGCCTTTGCCCTCCCCATCAGACCCCCCCTCTCTCTTTCACCCCC
CACATCAACTCTATAAAAACCCAGAGTTCACCCGCACTCGATCTCATTCTCCTCCACCATGGAGTCCCAG
CGTTCCTCGTCGACGGATCGATCCATGGAGAGGAGACGCATCACCTCCGCTGCTCGCCGCTCCTACGTCT
CCTCAGGGGAGATGATGGTGGGGGGCCTGGCTCCTGGCCGCCGTCTGGGTCCTGGCACCCGCCTCTCCCT
GGCTCGAATGCCCCCTCCACTCCCGACCCGGGTGGATTTCTCCCTGGCTGGGGCACTCAATGCTGGCTTC
AAGGAGACCCGGGCCAGTGAGCGGGCAGAGATGATGGAGCTCAATGACCGCTTTGCCAGCTACATCGAGA
AGGTTCGCTTCCTGGAACAGCAAAACAAGGCGCTGGCTGCTGAGCTGAACCAGCTGCGGGCCAAGGAGCC
CACCAAGCTGGCAGACGTCTACCAGGCTGAGCTGCGAGAGCTGCGGCTGCGGCTCGATCAACTCACCGCC
AACAGCGCCCGGCTGGAGGTTGAGAGGGACAATCTGGCACAGGACCTGGCCACTGTGAGGCAGAAGCTCC
AGGATGAAACCAACCTGAGGCTGGAAGCCGAGAACAACCTGGCTGCCTATAGACAGGAAGCAGATGAAGC
CACCCTGGCCCGTCTGGATCTGGAGAGGAAGATTGAGTCGCTGGAGGAGGAGATCCGGTTCTTGAGGAAG
ATCCACGAGGAGGAGGTTCGGGAACTCCAGGAGCAGCTGGCCCGACAGCAGGTCCATGTGGAGCTTGACG
TGGCCAAGCCAGACCTCACCGCAGCCCTGAAAGAGATCCGCACGCAGTATGAGGCAATGGCGTCCAGCAA
CATGCATGAAGCCGAAGAGTGGTACCGCTCCAAGTTTGCAGACCTGACAGACGCTGCTGCCCGCAACGCG
GAGCTGCTCCGCCAGGCCAAGCACGAAGCCAACGACTACCGGCGCCAGTTGCAGTCCTTGACCTGCGACC
TGGAGTCTCTGCGCGGCACGAACGAGTCCCTGGAGAGGCAGATGCGCGAGCAGGAGGAGCGGCACGTGCG
GGAGGCGGCCAGTTATCAGGAGGCGCTGGCGCGGCTGGAGGAAGAGGGGCAGAGCCTCAAGGACGAGATG
GCCCGCCACTTGCAGGAGTACCAGGACCTGCTCAATGTCAAGCTGGCCCTGGACATCGAGATCGCCACCT
ACAGGAAGCTGCTAGAGGGCGAGGAGAACCGGATCACCATTCCCGTGCAGACCTTCTCCAACCTGCAGAT
TCGAGAAACCAGCCTGGACACCAAGTCTGTGTCAGAAGGCCACCTCAAGAGGAACATCGTGGTGAAGACC
GTGGAGATGCGGGATGGAGAGGTCATTAAGGAGTCCAAGCAGGAGCACAAGGATGTGATGATGATATCTG
GCGCGCCTACCATGGGGCCCGGCGACTACAAGGATGACGATGACAAGGGCGACTACAAGGATGACGATGA
CAAGGGCGACTACAAGGATGACGATGACAAGGGCCGGCCTAAGATCACCGGTCCCGGGCTTAAGGAGCTC
GCATGCACCATGGTGAGCAAGGGCGAGGAGCTGTTCACCGGGGTGGTGCCCATCCTGGTCGAGCTGGACG
GCGACGTAAACGGCCACAAGTTCAGCGTGTCCGGCGAGGGCGAGGGCGATGCCACCTACGGCAAGCTGAC
CCTGAAGTTCATCTGCACCACCGGCAAGCTGCCCGTGCCCTGGCCCACCCTCGTGACCACCCTGACCTAC
GGCGTGCAGTGCTTCAGCCGCTACCCCGACCACATGAAGCAGCACGACTTCTTCAAGTCCGCCATGCCCG
AAGGCTACGTCCAGGAGCGCACCATCTTCTTCAAGGACGACGGCAACTACAAGACCCGCGCCGAGGTGAA
GTTCGAGGGCGACACCCTGGTGAACCGCATCGAGCTGAAGGGCATCGACTTCAAGGAGGACGGCAACATC
CTGGGGCACAAGCTGGAGTACAACTACAACAGCCACAACGTCTATATCATGGCCGACAAGCAGAAGAACG
GCATCAAGGTGAACTTCAAGATCCGCCACAACATCGAGGACGGCAGCGTGCAGCTCGCCGACCACTACCA
GCAGAACACCCCCATCGGCGACGGCCCCGTGCTGCTGCCCGACAACCACTACCTGAGCACCCAGTCCGCC
CTGAGCAAAGACCCCAACGAGAAGCGCGATCACATGGTCCTGCTGGAGTTCGTGACCGCCGCCGGGATCA
CTCTCGGCATGGACGAGCTGTACAAGTAAAGCGGCCGCGACTCTAGATCATAATCAGCCATACCACATTT
GTAGAGGTTTTACTTGCTTTAAAAAACCTCCCACACCTCCCCCTGAACCTGAAACATAAAATGAATGCAA
TTGTTGTTGTTAACTTGTTTATTGCAGCTTATAATGGTTACAAATAAAGCAATAGCATCACAAATTTCAC
AAATAAAGCATTTTTTTCACTGCATTCTAGTTGTGGTTTGTCCAAACTCATCAATGTATCTTAAGGCGAG
ATCCACTAGTTCTAGAGCGGCCGCCACCGCGGTGGAGCTCCTCGAGCCGGGCCCAAGTGATCTCCAAAAA
ATAAGTACTTTTTGACTGTAAATAAAATTGTAAGGAGTAAAAAGTACTTTTTTTTCTAAAAAAATGTAAT
TAAGTAAAAGTAAAAGTATTGATTTTTAATTGTACTCAAGTAAAGTAAAAATCCCCAAAAATAATACTTA
AGTACAGTAATCAAGTAAAATTACTCAAGTACTTTACACCTCTGGTTCTTGACCCCCTACCTTCAGCAAG
CCCAGCAGATCCACTAGTTCTAGAGCGGCCGCCACCGCGGTGGAGCTCCAGCTTTTGTTCCCTTTAGTGA
GGGTTAATTGCGCGCTTGGCGTAATCATGGTCATAGCTGTTTCCTGTGTGAAATTGTTATCCGCTCACAA
TTCCACACAACATACGAGCCGGAAGCATAAAGTGTAAAGCCTGGGGTGCCTAATGAGTGAGCTAACTCAC
ATTAATTGCGTTGCGCTCACTGCCCGCTTTCCAGTCGGGAAACCTGTCGTGCCAGCTGCATTAATGAATC
GGCCAACGCGCGGGGAGAGGCGGTTTGCGTATTGGGCGCTCTTCCGCTTCCTCGCTCACTGACTCGCTGC
GCTCGGTCGTTCGGCTGCGGCGAGCGGTATCAGCTCACTCAAAGGCGGTAATACGGTTATCCACAGAATC
AGGGGATAACGCAGGAAAGAACATGTGAGCAAAAGGCCAGCAAAAGGCCAGGAACCGTAAAAAGGCCGCG
TTGCTGGCGTTTTTCCATAGGCTCCGCCCCCCTGACGAGCATCACAAAAATCGACGCTCAAGTCAGAGGT
GGCGAAACCCGACAGGACTATAAAGATACCAGGCGTTTCCCCCTGGAAGCTCCCTCGTGCGCTCTCCTGT
TCCGACCCTGCCGCTTACCGGATACCTGTCCGCCTTTCTCCCTTCGGGAAGCGTGGCGCTTTCTCATAGC
TCACGCTGTAGGTATCTCAGTTCGGTGTAGGTCGTTCGCTCCAAGCTGGGCTGTGTGCACGAACCCCCCG
TTCAGCCCGACCGCTGCGCCTTATCCGGTAACTATCGTCTTGAGTCCAACCCGGTAAGACACGACTTATC
GCCACTGGCAGCAGCCACTGGTAACAGGATTAGCAGAGCGAGGTATGTAGGCGGTGCTACAGAGTTCTTG
AAGTGGTGGCCTAACTACGGCTACACTAGAAGAACAGTATTTGGTATCTGCGCTCTGCTGAAGCCAGTTA
CCTTCGGAAAAAGAGTTGGTAGCTCTTGATCCGGCAAACAAACCACCGCTGGTAGCGGTGGTTTTTTTGT
TTGCAAGCAGCAGATTACGCGCAGAAAAAAAGGATCTCAAGAAGATCCTTTGATCTTTTCTACGGGGTCT
GACGCTCAGTGGAACGAAAACTCACGTTAAGGGATTTTGGTCATGAGATTATCAAAAAGGATCTTCACCT
AGATCCTTTTAAATTAAAAATGAAGTTTTAAATCAATCTAAAGTATATATGAGTAAACTTGGTCTGACAG
TTACCAATGCTTAATCAGTGAGGCACCTATCTCAGCGATCTGTCTATTTCGTTCATCCATAGTTGCCTGA
CTCCCCGTCGTGTAGATAACTACGATACGGGAGGGCTTACCATCTGGCCCCAGTGCTGCAATGATACCGC
GAGACCCACGCTCACCGGCTCCAGATTTATCAGCAATAAACCAGCCAGCCGGAAGGGCCGAGCGCAGAAG
TGGTCCTGCAACTTTATCCGCCTCCATCCAGTCTATTAATTGTTGCCGGGAAGCTAGAGTAAGTAGTTCG
CCAGTTAATAGTTTGCGCAACGTTGTTGCCATTGCTACAGGCATCGTGGTGTCACGCTCGTCGTTTGGTA
TGGCTTCATTCAGCTCCGGTTCCCAACGATCAAGGCGAGTTACATGATCCCCCATGTTGTGCAAAAAAGC
GGTTAGCTCCTTCGGTCCTCCGATCGTTGTCAGAAGTAAGTTGGCCGCAGTGTTATCACTCATGGTTATG
GCAGCACTGCATAATTCTCTTACTGTCATGCCATCCGTAAGATGCTTTTCTGTGACTGGTGAGTACTCAA
CCAAGTCATTCTGAGAATAGTGTATGCGGCGACCGAGTTGCTCTTGCCCGGCGTCAATACGGGATAATAC
CGCGCCACATAGCAGAACTTTAAAAGTGCTCATCATTGGAAAACGTTCTTCGGGGCGAAAACTCTCAAGG
ATCTTACCGCTGTTGAGATCCAGTTCGATGTAACCCACTCGTGCACCCAACTGATCTTCAGCATCTTTTA
CTTTCACCAGCGTTTCTGGGTGAGCAAAAACAGGAAGGCAAAATGCCGCAAAAAAGGGAATAAGGGCGAC
ACGGAAATGTTGAATACTCATACTCTTCCTTTTTCAATATTATTGAAGCATTTATCAGGGTTATTGTCTC
ATGAGCGGATACATATTTGAATGTATTTAGAAAAATAAACAAATAGGGGTTCCGCGCACATTTCCCCGAA
AAGTG
Features (pLannotate 1.2.2; 20 found; start..end, strand, type, name):
      7..461     -  rep_origin     f1 ori (sequence partly withheld): f1 bacteriophage origin of replication; arrow indicates direction of (+) strand synthesis
    466..621     -  CDS            lacZα (fragment): LacZα fragment of β-galactosidase; lacZ fragment
    629..647     +  promoter       T7 promoter: promoter for bacteriophage T7 RNA polymerase
   8256..9551    +  CDS            GFAP: GFAP_HUMAN - Experimental evidence at protein level: Swiss-Prot protein existence level 1. GFAP, a class-III intermediate filament, is a cell-specific marker that, during the development of the central nervous system, distinguishes astrocytes from other glial cells. From Homo sapiens (Human).
   9584..9608    +  CDS            3xFLAG (fragment): three tandem FLAG® epitope tags, followed by an enterokinase cleavage site
   9611..9635    +  CDS            3xFLAG (fragment): three tandem FLAG® epitope tags, followed by an enterokinase cleavage site
   9638..9662    +  CDS            3xFLAG (fragment): three tandem FLAG® epitope tags, followed by an enterokinase cleavage site
   9711..10430   +  CDS            EGFP: the original enhanced GFP (Yang et al., 1996) mammalian codon-optimized
  10447..10530   +  CDS            large T antigen (fragment): large T antigen from SV40 (simian virus 40)
  10553..10674   +  polyA_signal   SV40 poly(A) signal: SV40 polyadenylation signal
  10681..10721   -  misc_feature   MCS (fragment): pBluescript multiple cloning site
  10969..11009   -  misc_feature   MCS (fragment): pBluescript multiple cloning site
  11022..11040   -  promoter       T3 promoter: promoter for bacteriophage T3 RNA polymerase
  11083..11105   -  protein_bind   lac operator (fragment): The lac repressor binds to the lac operator to inhibit transcription in E. coli. This inhibition can be relieved by adding lactose or isopropyl-β-D-thiogalactopyranoside (IPTG). lac repressor encoded by lacI
  11109..11139   -  promoter       lac promoter: promoter for the E. coli lac operon
  11154..11175   -  protein_bind   CAP binding site: CAP binding activates transcription in the presence of cAMP. E. coli catabolite activator protein
  11188..11280   -  CDS            lacI (fragment): lac repressor; lacI; The lac repressor binds to the lac operator to inhibit transcription in E. coli. This inhibition can be relieved by adding lactose or isopropyl-β-D-thiogalactopyranoside (IPTG).
  11463..12051   -  rep_origin     ori: high-copy-number ColE1/pMB1/pBR322/pUC origin of replication
  12222..13082   -  CDS            AmpR: β-lactamase; bla; confers resistance to ampicillin, carbenicillin, and related antibiotics
  13083..13187   -  promoter       AmpR promoter: bla
