[The description below was written by a language model from this plasmid's Addgene catalogue record and pLannotate feature annotations shown in this document.]
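Description:
pSYC-201 is a Tol2 transposon transgenesis plasmid built on the pminiTol2 backbone, designed to express human glial fibrillary acidic protein (GFAP) in zebrafish glial cells. At about 13.2 kb, it is propagated in E. coli as a high-copy plasmid through a ColE1/pUC-type origin and selected with ampicillin via the β-lactamase gene. The backbone is pBluescript-like, carrying an f1 origin, lacZα and lac promoter/operator remnants, and flanking T7 and T3 promoters that also serve as sequencing primer sites. The Tol2 terminal repeats expected from the backbone are not annotated in the automated feature table. They probably lie in the unannotated stretches next to the multiple cloning site fragments, but the record does not map them.

The payload is assembled from three restriction fragments. A roughly 7.4 kb zebrafish gfap promoter region, which fills the large unannotated span downstream of the T7 promoter, drives the human GFAP coding sequence. GFAP is followed by a C-terminal 3xFLAG epitope (detected as three separate FLAG fragments) and then EGFP, and the transcript ends at an SV40 polyadenylation signal. The result is a GFAP-3xFLAG-EGFP fusion that can be followed by fluorescence or detected with anti-FLAG antibodies.

When supplied together with Tol2 transposase, the cassette between the Tol2 ends can integrate into the zebrafish genome. The associated publication used a zebrafish model to validate an aggregation-prone GFAP mutation in Alexander disease. The record lists no mutation for this insert, which suggests a reference-sequence GFAP construct, though it does not say so explicitly.
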