Addgene plasmid #178963: pSYC-201
Purpose: Human GFAP fused to 3xFLAG tag and EGFP driven by zebrafish gfap promoter for Tol2 mediated recombination
Depositing lab: Seok-Yong Choi. Depositing organization: Chonnam National University. Publication: Aggregation-prone GFAP mutation in Alexander disease validated using a zebrafish model. Lee SH, Nam TS, Kim KH, Kim JH, Yoon W, Heo SH, Kim MJ, Shin BA, Perng MD, Choy HE, Jo J, Kim MK, Choi SY. BMC Neurol. 2017 Sep 7;17(1):175. doi: 10.1186/s12883-017-0938-7. PubMed 28882119.
Backbone
  Vector backbone: pminiTol2
  Backbone size w/o insert (bp): 3323
  Total vector size (bp): 13210
  Vector type: Tol2 mediated recombination
Growth in bacteria
  Bacterial resistance: Ampicillin, 100 μg/mL
  Growth temperature: 37°C
  Growth strain: DH5alpha
  Copy number: High Copy
Gene/Insert 1
  Gene/Insert name: Glial fibrillary acidic protein promoter (alt name: pGFAP)
  Species: D. rerio (zebrafish)
  Insert size (bp): 7405
  Entrez Gene: gfap (a.k.a. cb345, etID36982.3, gfapl, wu:fb34h11, wu:fk42c12, xx:af506734, zgc:110485)
  Promoter: zebrafish gfap promoter
  Cloning method: Restriction Enzyme; 5′ cloning site XhoI (not destroyed); 3′ cloning site SalI (not destroyed)
  Sequencing primers: 5′ T7; 3′ AGGAGACGTAGGAGCGGCGAG
Gene/Insert 2
  Gene/Insert name: Glial fibrillary acidic protein (alt name: GFAP)
  Species: H. sapiens (human)
  Insert size (bp): 1456
  GenBank ID: NM_002055.5
  Entrez Gene: GFAP (a.k.a. ALXDRD)
  Tag / fusion protein: 3xFLAG (C terminal on insert)
  Cloning method: Restriction Enzyme; 5′ cloning site SalI (not destroyed); 3′ cloning site SphI (not destroyed)
  Sequencing primers: 5′ CTTTCACCCCCCACATCAACTC; 3′ ACTTGTGGCCGTTTACGTCG
Gene/Insert 3
  Gene/Insert name: EGFP-pA
  Species: Synthetic
  Insert size (bp): 1014
  Cloning method: Restriction Enzyme; 5′ cloning site SphI (not destroyed); 3′ cloning site XhoI (not destroyed)
  Sequencing primers: 5′ TGATATCTGGCGCGCCTACC; 3′ T3
Terms and licenses: Academic/Nonprofit Terms; Industry Terms: Not Available to Industry
How to cite: pSYC-201 was a gift from Seok-Yong Choi (Addgene plasmid # 178963 ; http://n2t.net/addgene:178963 ; RRID:Addgene_178963)
